>Addgene plasmid #8671 | pRB2070 | addgene partial sequence | sequence record 17204 | 8671 with M13R
TATCACCATCCAGTAAACAAGGACGAGATCGAAAATATCAACAACATTCTAAACTTCAGGGACTTTATTT
TCAAGCATCCAAAATCCTCCTTCGAGTTCCTATGTACCCTGTCGTTTGAGCAGTTCGTTAGAGTATATTC
ATTCATTAGTTTCATCTACAGGACAAAGAAAATCAATAAGAACAAGTACGAACTCGTTTGTGAGATGAAT
GTTCACGAGCAACTCAGCAATAAGCGTATACAAAGAACAAGGACTCCTGAAAAGTACAAAATACATTTGA
TCTGCGAGTCAAAACTCATACTGACCTTCAACCACTGTACGAAGACAGTAAAATTTGAGTCTATCAATGG
CGGGCACTGCCATCCGATTTCAGCCAACCACATTATCAAGCCCTCCCTCTTCCTTACCCACTGCATTAAT
AAATGCTACCAGACCGTGTCAGACCCTACCGATTTGAAATTGGCATTGAGAGACGCCTTAGAAGCCCTTG
ATCATGAAAGGATAGGATTGTCTTTCTTAAAGAGGAGACATTTCAAGTGCTCACACCAAGCATCATCACT
CTCGAATGCCAGCGCCACATTGAAGAAACAAGAAGATCATGACACATTTGGTGTACATACAGGAATAATT
CATACGGCAAATTTCTTCATGTTTAATGCATCTAGCGATATATTCCAGAGGAACTAACATATATAAATAT
CTGTATCCTTCTTTAAGAAAACACATTGCATACTTTTTCCATTATACTGACTGTTTC
