[The description below was written by a language model from this plasmid's Addgene catalogue record.]
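Description:
pRB2070 is a pUC119-based plasmid carrying the Saccharomyces cerevisiae alpha-tubulin gene TUB1 (YML085C) linked to the yeast LYS2 marker. It is catalogued as a yeast expression vector. In E. coli it is selected with ampicillin. pUC119 is a standard phagemid cloning vector, so it would normally supply a pUC-type origin and an f1 origin for single-stranded DNA production, although no feature table is provided to confirm these elements here. The record lists no yeast replication origin or centromere. The backbone itself is a purely bacterial vector, so the plasmid would not be expected to replicate autonomously in yeast unless the inserted fragments carry such a sequence.

According to the depositor's notes, a TUB1 genomic fragment taken from an earlier plasmid (pRB306) was cloned between the SphI and SacI sites of the pUC119 polylinker. A PvuII fragment containing LYS2, derived from pRS317, was then inserted at an HpaI site, with LYS2 in the same orientation as TUB1. LYS2 complements lysine auxotrophy in lys2 strains, which allows selection of yeast that have taken up the DNA. The record does not name a promoter or describe any tags. TUB1 expression may depend on native flanking sequence within the genomic fragment, but this is not stated.

The associated publication concerns structure-function relationships in yeast tubulins. A marked TUB1 construct of this kind is well suited as a template for making tubulin alleles and introducing them into yeast with a tightly linked selectable marker, for example by integration at the chromosomal locus. The record does not explicitly describe that use.
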