Addgene plasmid #8671: pRB2070
Depositing lab: David Botstein. Depositing organization: Stanford University. Publication: Structure-function relationships in yeast tubulins. Richards KL, Anders KR, Nogales E, Schwartz K, Downing KH, Botstein D. Mol Biol Cell 2000 May;11(5):1887-903. 10.1091/mbc.11.5.1887 PubMed 10793159.
Backbone
  Vector backbone: pUC119
  Vector type: Yeast Expression
  Selectable markers: LYS2
Growth in bacteria
  Bacterial resistance: Ampicillin, 100 μg/mL
  Growth temperature: 37°C
  Growth strain: Unknown
  Growth instructions: Don't know
  Copy number: Unknown
Gene/Insert
  Gene/Insert name: TUB1 with LYS2 (alt name: TUB1)
  Species: S. cerevisiae (budding yeast)
  Entrez Gene: TUB1 (a.k.a. YML085C)
  Cloning method: Restriction Enzyme; 5′ cloning site See comments (unknown if destroyed); 3′ cloning site See comments (unknown if destroyed)
  Sequencing primers: 5′ M13R
Terms and licenses: Academic/Nonprofit Terms; Industry Terms: Not Available to Industry
Depositor comments: TUB1 fragment (SphI-SacI) from pRB306 inserted into SphI-SacI-cut polylinker of pUC119. Then, PvuII fragment from pRS317 containing LYS2 gene inserted into HpaI site; LYS2 is oriented in the same direction as TUB1. For more information on pUC119, search for pUC119 in Addgene's vector db.
How to cite: pRB2070 was a gift from David Botstein (Addgene plasmid # 8671 ; http://n2t.net/addgene:8671 ; RRID:Addgene_8671)
